>Addgene plasmid #200639 | pNK005C_BattB_mkozak_STIM1_IRES_mCherry-H2A-P2A-PuroR | addgene full sequence | sequence record 394840 | Addgene NGS Result
CCGGCTTGTCGACGACGGCGGTCTCCGTCGTCAGGATCATCCGCAGATTATACCGCAACTACACCATTGT
ATGGATGTATGCGTCCGTCTTGCCCTGTGGCTCCTCTGGGGACTCCTCCTGCACCAGGGCCAGAGCCTCA
GCCATAGTCACAGTGAGAAGGCGACAGGAACCAGCTCGGGGGCCAACTCTGAGGAGTCCACTGCAGCAGA
GTTTTGCCGAATTGACAAGCCCCTGTGTCACAGTGAGGATGAGAAACTCAGCTTCGAGGCAGTCCGTAAC
ATCCACAAACTGATGGACGATGATGCCAATGGTGATGTGGATGTGGAAGAAAGTGATGAGTTCCTGAGGG
AAGACCTCAATTACCATGACCCAACAGTGAAACACAGCACCTTCCATGGTGAGGATAAGCTCATCAGCGT
GGAGGACCTGTGGAAGGCATGGAAGTCATCAGAAGTATACAATTGGACCGTGGATGAGGTGGTACAGTGG
CTGATCACATATGTGGAGCTGCCTCAGTATGAGGAGACCTTCCGGAAGCTGCAGCTCAGTGGCCATGCCA
TGCCAAGGCTGGCTGTCACCAACACCACCATGACAGGGACTGTGCTGAAGATGACAGACCGGAGTCATCG
GCAGAAGCTGCAGCTGAAGGCTCTGGACACTGTGCTCTTTGGGCCTCCTCTCTTGACTCGCCATAATCAC
CTCAAGGACTTCATGCTGGTGGTGTCTATCGTTATTGGTGTGGGCGGCTGCTGGTTTGCCTATATCCAGA
ACCGTTACTCCAAGGAGCACATGAAGAAGATGATGAAGGACTTGGAGGGGTTACACCGAGCTGAGCAGAG
TCTGCATGACCTTCAGGAAAGGCTGCACAAGGCCCAGGAGGAGCACCGCACAGTGGAGGTGGAGAAGGTC
CATCTGGAAAAGAAGCTGCGCGATGAGATCAACCTTGCTAAGCAGGAAGCCCAGCGGCTGAAGGAGCTGC
GGGAGGGTACTGAGAATGAGCGGAGCCGCCAAAAATATGCTGAGGAGGAGTTGGAGCAGGTTCGGGAGGC
CTTGAGGAAAGCAGAGAAGGAGCTAGAATCTCACAGCTCATGGTATGCTCCAGAGGCCCTTCAGAAGTGG
CTGCAGCTGACACATGAGGTGGAGGTGCAATATTACAACATCAAGAAGCAAAATGCTGAGAAGCAGCTGC
TGGTGGCCAAGGAGGGGGCTGAGAAGATAAAAAAGAAGAGAAACACACTCTTTGGCACCTTCCACGTGGC
CCACAGCTCTTCCCTGGATGATGTAGATCATAAAATTCTAACAGCTAAGCAAGCACTGAGCGAGGTGACA
GCAGCATTGCGGGAGCGCCTGCACCGCTGGCAACAGATCGAGATCCTCTGTGGCTTCCAGATTGTCAACA
ACCCTGGCATCCACTCACTGGTGGCTGCCCTCAACATAGACCCCAGCTGGATGGGCAGTACACGCCCCAA
CCCTGCTCACTTCATCATGACTGACGACGTGGATGACATGGATGAGGAGATTGTGTCTCCCTTGTCCATG
CAGTCCCCTAGCCTGCAGAGCAGTGTTCGGCAGCGCCTGACGGAGCCACAGCATGGCCTGGGATCTCAGA
GGGATTTGACCCATTCCGATTCGGAGTCCTCCCTCCACATGAGTGACCGCCAGCGTGTGGCCCCCAAACC
TCCTCAGATGAGCCGTGCTGCAGACGAGGCTCTCAATGCCATGACTTCCAATGGCAGCCACCGGCTGATC
GAGGGGGTCCACCCAGGGTCTCTGGTGGAGAAACTGCCTGACAGCCCTGCCCTGGCCAAGAAGGCATTAC
TGGCGCTGAACCATGGGCTGGACAAGGCCCACAGCCTGATGGAGCTGAGCCCCTCAGCCCCACCTGGTGG
CTCTCCACATTTGGATTCTTCCCGTTCTCACAGCCCCAGCTCCCCAGACCCAGACACACCATCTCCAGTT
GGGGACAGCCGAGCCCTGCAAGCCAGCCGAAACACACGCATTCCCCACCTGGCTGGCAAGAAGGCTGTGG
CTGAGGAGGATAATGGCTCTATTGGCGAGGAAACAGACTCCAGCCCAGGCCGGAAGAAGTTTCCCCTCAA
AATCTTTAAGAAGCCTCTTAAGAAGTAGTAACTTAAGAATTCACCGGTCTGACCTCCTTCTCCCTCTCTT
CAGGTCTGCAGTCGACGGTACCGCGGGCCCGGGATCCACCGGATCTAGATAACTGATCACTGTGGAATCA
GAGAGACTGCCCCTCTCCCTCTCCCCCCCCTAACGTTACTGGCCGAAGCCGCTTGGAATAAGGCCGGTGT
GCGTTTGTCTATATGTTATTTTCCACCATATTGCCGTCTTTTGGCAATGTGAGGGCCCGGAAACCTGGCC
CTGTCTTCTTGACGAGCATTCCTAGGGGTCTTTCCCCTCTCGCCAAAGGAATGCAAGGTCTGTTGAATGT
CGTGAAGGAAGCAGTTCCTCTGGAAGCTTCTTGAAGACAAACAACGTCTGTAGCGACCCTTTGCAGGCAG
CGGAACCCCCCACCTGGCGACAGGTGCCTCTGCGGCCAAAAGCCACGTGTATAAGATACACCTGCAAAGG
CGGCACAACCCCAGTGCCACGTTGTGAGTTGGATAGTTGTGGAAAGAGTCAAATGGCTCTCCTCAAGCGT
ATTCAACAAGGGGCTGAAGGATGCCCAGAAGGTACCCCATTGTATGGGATCTGATCTGGGGCCTCGGTGC
ACATGCTTTACATGTGTTTAGTCGAGGTTAAAAAAACGTCTAGGCCCCCCGAACCACGGGGACGTGGTTT
TCCTTTGAAAAACACGATGATAATATGGCCACAACCATGGTGAGCAAGGGCGAGGAGGATAACATGGCCA
TCATCAAGGAGTTCATGCGCTTCAAGGTGCACATGGAGGGCTCCGTGAACGGCCACGAGTTCGAGATCGA
GGGCGAGGGCGAGGGCCGCCCCTACGAGGGCACCCAGACCGCCAAGCTGAAGGTGACCAAGGGTGGCCCC
CTGCCCTTCGCCTGGGACATCCTGTCCCCTCAGTTCATGTACGGCTCCAAGGCCTACGTGAAGCACCCCG
CCGACATCCCCGACTACTTGAAGCTGTCCTTCCCCGAGGGCTTCAAGTGGGAGCGCGTGATGAACTTCGA
GGACGGCGGCGTGGTGACCGTGACCCAGGACTCCTCCCTGCAGGACGGCGAGTTCATCTACAAGGTGAAG
CTGCGCGGCACCAACTTCCCCTCCGACGGCCCCGTAATGCAGAAGAAGACCATGGGCTGGGAGGCCTCCT
CCGAGCGGATGTACCCCGAGGACGGCGCCCTGAAGGGCGAGATCAAGCAGAGGCTGAAGCTGAAGGACGG
CGGCCACTACGACGCTGAGGTCAAGACCACCTACAAGGCCAAGAAGCCCGTGCAGCTGCCCGGCGCCTAC
AACGTCAACATCAAGTTGGACATCACCTCCCACAACGAGGACTACACCATCGTGGAACAGTACGAACGCG
CCGAGGGCCGCCACTCCACCGGCGGCTACTCAGATCTCGAGCTCAAGCTTCGAATTCTGATG
[387 nt withheld, positions 3563-3949]
CGGGATCCACCGGATCTAGATAACAGCGGAGCTACTAACTTCAGCCTGCTGAAGCAGGCTGGAGACGTGG
AGGAGAACCCTGGACCTACCGAGTACAAGCCCACGGTGCGCCTCGCCACCCGCGACGACGTCCCCAGGGC
CGTACGCACCCTCGCCGCCGCGTTCGCCGACTACCCCGCCACGCGCCACACCGTCGATCCGGACCGCCAC
ATCGAGCGGGTCACCGAGCTGCAAGAACTCTTCCTCACGCGCGTCGGGCTCGACATCGGCAAGGTGTGGG
TCGCGGACGACGGCGCCGCGGTGGCGGTCTGGACCACGCCGGAGAGCGTCGAAGCGGGGGCGGTGTTCGC
CGAGATCGGCCCGCGCATGGCCGAGTTGAGCGGTTCCCGGCTGGCCGCGCAGCAACAGATGGAAGGCCTC
CTGGCGCCGCACCGGCCCAAGGAGCCCGCGTGGTTCCTGGCCACCGTCGGCGTCTCGCCCGACCACCAGG
GCAAGGGTCTGGGCAGCGCCGTCGTGCTCCCCGGAGTGGAGGCGGCCGAGCGCGCCGGGGTGCCCGCCTT
CCTGGAGACCTCCGCGCCCCGCAACCTCCCCTTCTACGAGCGGCTCGGCTTCACCGTCACCGCCGACGTC
GAGGTGCCCGAAGGACCGCGCACCTGGTGCATGACCCGCAAGTAATAGGGATCCTGATCATAATCAGCCA
TACCACATTTGTAGAGGTTTTACTTGCTTTAAAAAACCTCCCACACCTCCCCCTGAACCTGAAACATAAA
ATGAATGCAATTGTTGTTGTTAACTTGTTTATTGCAGCTTATAATGGTTACAAATAAAGCAATAGCATCA
CAAATTTCACAAATAAAGCATTTTTTTCACTGCATTCTAGTTGTGGTTTGTCCAAACTCATCAATGTATC
TTAGGAGATCCCCTTTAGTGAGGGTTAATTTCGAGCTTGGCGTAATCATGGTCATAGCTGTTTCCTGTGT
GAAATTGTTATCCGCTCACAATTCCACACAACATACGAGCCGGAAGCATAAAGTGTAAAGCCTGGGGTGC
CTAATGAGTGAGCTAACTCACATTAATTGCGTTGCGCTCACTGCCCGCTTTCCAGTCGGGAAACCTGTCG
TGCCAGCTGCATTAATGAATCGGCCAACGCGCGGGGAGAGGCGGTTTGCGTATTGGGCGCTCTTCCGCTT
CCTCGCTCACTGACTCGCTGCACTCGGTCGTTCGGCTGCGGCGAGCGGTATCAGCTCACTCAAAGGCGGT
AATACGGTTATCCACAGAATCAGGGGATAACGCAGGAAAGAACATGTGAGCAAAAGGCCAGCAAAAGGCC
AGGAACCGTAAAAAGGCCGCGTTGCTGGCGTTTTTCCATAGGCTCCGCCCCCCTGACGAGCATCACAAAA
ATCGACGCTCAAGTCAGAGGTGGCGAAACCCGACAGGACTATAAAGATACCAGGCGTTTCCCCCTGGAAG
CTCCCTCGTGCGCTCTCCTGTTCCGACCCTGCCGCTTACCGGATACCTGTCCGCCTTTCTCCCTTCGGGA
AGCGTGGCGCTTTCTCATAGCTCACGCTGTAGGTATCTCAGTTCGGTGTAGGTCGTTCGCTCCAAGCTGG
GCTGTGTGCACGAACCCCCCGTTCAGCCCGACCGCTGCGCCTTATCCGGTAACTATCGTCTTGAGTCCAA
CCCGGTAAGACACGACTTATCGCCACTGGCAGCAGCCACTGGTAACAGGATTAGCAGAGCGAGGTATGTA
GGCGGTGCTACAGAGTTCTTGAAGTGGTGGCCTAACTACGGCTACACTAGAAGAACAGTATTTGGTATCT
GCGCTCTGCTGAAGCCAGTTACCTTCGGAAAAAGAGTTGGTAGCTCTTGATCCGGCAAACAAACCACCGC
TGGTAGCGGTGGTTTTTTTGTTTGCAAGCAGCAGATTACGCGCAGAAAAAAAGGATCTCAAGAAGATCCT
TTGATCTTTTCTACGGGGTCTGACGCTCAGTGGAACGAAAACTCACGTTAAGGGATTTTGGTCATGAGAT
TATCAAAAAGGATCTTCACCTAGATCCTTTTAAATTAAAAATGAAGTTTTAAATCAATCTAAAGTATATA
TGAGTAAACTTGGTCTGACAGTTACCAATGCTTAATCAGTGAGGCACCTATCTCAGCGATCTGTCTATTT
CGTTCATCCATAGTTGCCTGACTCCCCGTCGTGTAGATAACTACGATACGGGAGGGCTTACCATCTGGCC
CCAGTGCTGCAATGATACCGCGAGACCCACGCTCACCGGCTCCAGATTTATCAGCAATAAACCAGCCAGC
CGGAAGGGCCGAGCGCAGAAGTGGTCCTGCAACTTTATCCGCCTCCATCCAGTCTATTAATTGTTGCCGG
GAAGCTAGAGTAAGTAGTTCGCCAGTTAATAGTTTGCGCAACGTTGTTGCCATTGCTACAGGCATCGTGG
TGTCACGCTCGTCGTTTGGTATGGCTTCATTCAGCTCCGGTTCCCAACGATCAAGGCGAGTTACATGATC
CCCCATGTTGTGCAAAAAAGCGGTTAGCTCCTTCGGTCCTCCGATCGTTGTCAGAAGTAAGTTGGCCGCA
GTGTTATCACTCATGGTTATGGCAGCACTGCATAATTCTCTTACTGTCATGCCATCCGTAAGATGCTTTT
CTGTGACTGGTGAGTACTCAACCAAGTCATTCTGAGAATAGTGTATGCGGCGACCGAGTTGCTCTTGCCC
GGCGTCAATACGGGATAATACCGCGCCACATAGCAGAACTTTAAAAGTGCTCATCATTGGAAAACGTTCT
TCGGGGCGAAAACTCTCAAGGATCTTACCGCTGTTGAGATCCAGTTCGATGTAACCCACTCGTGCACCCA
ACTGATCTTCAGCATCTTTTACTTTCACCAGCGTTTCTGGGTGAGCAAAAACAGGAAGGCAAAATGCCGC
AAAAAAGGGAATAAGGGCGACACGGAAATGTTGAATACTCATACTCTTCCTTTTTCAATATTATTGAAGC
ATTTATCAGGGTTATTGTCTCATGAGCGGATACATATTTGAATGTATTTAGAAAAATAAACAAATAGGGG
TTCCGCGCACATTTCCCCGAAAAGTGCCACCTAAATTGTAAGCGTTAATATTTTGTTAAAATTCGCGTTA
AATTTTTGTTAAATCAGCTCATTTTTTAACCAATAGGCCGAAATCGGCAAAATCCCTTATAAATCAAAAG
AATAGACCGAGATAGGGT
[37 nt withheld, positions 7188-7224]
AAAGAACGTGGACTCCAACGTCAAAGG
[49 nt withheld, positions 7252-7300]
T
[91 nt withheld, positions 7302-7392]
G
[124 nt withheld, positions 7394-7517]
CCCATTCGCCATTCAGGCTGCGCAACTGTTGGGAAGGGCGATCGGTGCGGGCCTCTTCGCTATTACGCCA
GCTGGCGAAAGGGGGATGTGCTGCAAGGCGATTAAGTTGGGTAACGCCAGGGTTTTCCCAGTCACGACGT
TGTAAAACGACGGCCAGTGAATTGTAATACGACTCACTATAGGGCGAATTGGGTACCGGGCCCCCCCTCG
AGGTCGACGATGTAGGTCACGGCATTCCGGACTCAGCGCTCGAG
Features (pLannotate 1.2.2; 21 found; start..end, strand, type, name):
     71..2125    +  CDS            STIM1: STIM1_HUMAN - Also known as GOK From Homo sapiens (Human).
   2175..2207    +  misc_feature   MCS (fragment): multiple cloning site
   2361..2823    +  misc_feature   IRES: internal ribosome entry site (IRES) of the encephalomyocarditis virus (EMCV)
   2837..3538    +  CDS            mCherry: mCherry is a basic (constitutively fluorescent) red fluorescent protein published in 2004, derived from Discosoma sp.. It is reported to be a very rapidly-maturing monomer with low acid sensitivity.
   3536..3559    +  misc_feature   MCS (fragment): multiple cloning site
   3560..3949    +  CDS            H2A1_BOVIN (sequence partly withheld): Experimental evidence at protein level: Swiss-Prot protein existence level 1. Core component of nucleosome. Nucleosomes wrap and compact DNA into chromatin, limiting DNA accessibility to the cellular machineries which require DNA as a template. Histones thereby play a central role in transcription regulation, DNA repair, DNA replication and chromosomal stability. DNA accessibility is regulated via a complex set of post-translational modifications of histones, also called histone code, and nucleosome remodeling. From Bos taurus (Bovine).
   4037..4621    +  CDS            PuroR (fragment): puromycin N-acetyltransferase; pac from Streptomyces; confers resistance to puromycin
   4634..4718    +  CDS            large T antigen (fragment): large T antigen from SV40 (simian virus 40)
   4741..4862    +  polyA_signal   SV40 poly(A) signal: SV40 polyadenylation signal
   4871..4889    -  promoter       T3 promoter: promoter for bacteriophage T3 RNA polymerase
   4934..4950    -  protein_bind   lac operator: The lac repressor binds to the lac operator to inhibit transcription in E. coli. This inhibition can be relieved by adding lactose or isopropyl-β-D-thiogalactopyranoside (IPTG). lac repressor encoded by lacI
   4958..4988    -  promoter       lac promoter: promoter for the E. coli lac operon
   5003..5024    -  protein_bind   CAP binding site: CAP binding activates transcription in the presence of cAMP. E. coli catabolite activator protein
   5037..5129    -  CDS            lacI (fragment): lac repressor; lacI; The lac repressor binds to the lac operator to inhibit transcription in E. coli. This inhibition can be relieved by adding lactose or isopropyl-β-D-thiogalactopyranoside (IPTG).
   5312..5900    -  rep_origin     ori: high-copy-number ColE1/pMB1/pBR322/pUC origin of replication
   6071..6931    -  CDS            AmpR: β-lactamase; bla; confers resistance to ampicillin, carbenicillin, and related antibiotics
   6932..7036    -  promoter       AmpR promoter: bla
   7089..7517    -  rep_origin     f1 ori (sequence partly withheld): f1 bacteriophage origin of replication; arrow indicates direction of (+) strand synthesis
   7522..7679    -  CDS            lacZα (fragment): LacZα fragment of β-galactosidase; lacZ fragment
   7682..7700    +  promoter       T7 promoter: promoter for bacteriophage T7 RNA polymerase
   7709..7736    -  misc_feature   MCS (fragment): pBluescript multiple cloning site
