[The description below was written by a language model from this plasmid's Addgene catalogue record and pLannotate feature annotations shown in this document.]
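Description:
pNK005C_BattB_mkozak_STIM1_IRES_mCherry-H2A-P2A-PuroR is a 7.8 kb mammalian recombination (donor) plasmid built on the "BattB" backbone. It is designed to deliver human STIM1 into the Bxb1(GT) genomic landing pad of cells that carry two orthogonal landing pads. In E. coli it is maintained at high copy through a ColE1/pUC-type origin and selected with ampicillin (AmpR under its bla promoter). The remaining bacterial elements (f1 ori, lacZα and lac promoter/operator remnants, T7 and T3 promoters, and multiple cloning site fragments) are consistent with a pBluescript-derived scaffold.

The payload is a single promoterless cassette. The annotation shows no mammalian promoter upstream of the STIM1 coding sequence. This fits the attB-donor design implied by the name, in which Bxb1-mediated integration would place the cassette behind a promoter already present in the landing pad. The attB site itself was not annotated in the feature table, so its position and the GT dinucleotide variant are inferred from the name and purpose only. "mkozak" in the name, together with the stated purpose of low STIM1 abundance, suggests a modified, weakened Kozak context that reduces translation initiation, although the record does not spell this out.

Downstream of STIM1, an EMCV IRES drives translation of mCherry fused to histone H2A, which gives a nuclear red marker. This is followed by a P2A peptide (named but not annotated) and puromycin N-acetyltransferase, and the transcript ends at an SV40 poly(A) signal. Recombinant cells can therefore be identified by red fluorescence and enriched with puromycin. The construct is used to establish defined, low-level STIM1 expression for functional characterization of protein variants.
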