Addgene plasmid #200639: pNK005C_BattB_mkozak_STIM1_IRES_mCherry-H2A-P2A-PuroR
Purpose: Low STIM1 abundance recombination plasmid for Matreyek Bxb1(GT) landing pad in dual landing pad cells
Depositing lab: Kenneth Matreyek. Depositing organization: Case Western Reserve University. Publication: Mammalian Genomic Manipulation with Orthogonal Bxb1 DNA Recombinase Sites for the Functional Characterization of Protein Variants. Roelle SM, Kamath ND, Matreyek KA. ACS Synth Biol. 2023 Nov 3. doi: 10.1021/acssynbio.3c00355. PubMed 37922210.
Backbone
  Vector backbone: BattB
  Vector type: Mammalian Expression
  Selectable markers: Puromycin ; mCherry
Growth in bacteria
  Bacterial resistance: Ampicillin, 100 μg/mL
  Growth temperature: 37°C
  Growth strain: DH5alpha
  Copy number: High Copy
Gene/Insert
  Gene/Insert name: STIM1
  Species: H. sapiens (human)
  Entrez Gene: STIM1 (a.k.a. D11S4896E, GOK, IMD10, STRMK, TAM, TAM1)
  Cloning method: Gibson Cloning
Terms and licenses: Academic/Nonprofit Terms; Industry Terms: Not Available to Industry
How to cite: pNK005C_BattB_mkozak_STIM1_IRES_mCherry-H2A-P2A-PuroR was a gift from Kenneth Matreyek (Addgene plasmid # 200639 ; http://n2t.net/addgene:200639 ; RRID:Addgene_200639)
